Addgene plasmid #25956: HA-HIF2α P405A/P531A/N847A-pBabe-Puro
Depositing lab: William Kaelin. Depositing organization: Dana-Farber Cancer Institute. Publication: The hypoxia-inducible factor 2alpha N-terminal and C-terminal transactivation domains cooperate to promote renal tumorigenesis in vivo. Yan Q, Bartz S, Mao M, Li L, Kaelin WG. Mol Cell Biol. 2007 Mar . 27(6):2092-102. 10.1128/MCB.01514-06 PubMed 17220275.
Backbone
  Vector backbone: pBabe-puro
  Backbone size w/o insert (bp): 5140
  Vector type: Mammalian Expression, Retroviral
  Selectable markers: Puromycin
Growth in bacteria
  Bacterial resistance: Ampicillin, 100 μg/mL
  Growth temperature: 37°C
  Growth strain: DH5alpha
  Growth instructions: DH5alpha
  Copy number: High Copy
Gene/Insert
  Gene/Insert name: Hypoxia inducible factor 2 alpha (alt names: HIF2a; EPAS1)
  Species: H. sapiens (human)
  Insert size (bp): 2639
  Mutation: cDNA changed amino acids: Proline 405 to Alanine Proline 531 to Alanine Asparagine 847 to Alanine This mutant is called "M2" in Yan et al. 2007, Mol Cell Biol, 27, 209-2-102 .
  GenBank ID: HSU81984
  Entrez Gene: EPAS1 (a.k.a. ECYT4, HIF2A, HLF, MOP2, PASD2, bHLHe73)
  Tag / fusion protein: HA-tag (N terminal on backbone)
  Cloning method: Restriction Enzyme; 5′ cloning site BamH I (not destroyed); 3′ cloning site EcoR I (destroyed during cloning)
  Sequencing primers: 5′ pBabe-5'; 3′ pBabe-3'
Terms and licenses: Academic/Nonprofit Terms; Industry Terms: Not Available to Industry
How to cite: HA-HIF2α P405A/P531A/N847A-pBabe-Puro was a gift from William Kaelin (Addgene plasmid # 25956 ; http://n2t.net/addgene:25956 ; RRID:Addgene_25956)
