[The description below was written by a language model from this plasmid's Addgene catalogue record and pLannotate feature annotations shown in this document.]
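Description:
HA-HIF2α P405A/P531A/N847A-pBabe-Puro is a Moloney murine leukemia virus-based retroviral expression vector built on the pBabe-puro backbone, carrying a mutant human hypoxia-inducible factor 2 alpha (EPAS1/HIF2α) cDNA. It is propagated in E. coli as a high-copy plasmid through a ColE1/pUC-type origin and selected with ampicillin via the β-lactamase gene and its native promoter. The viral portion consists of a 5′ LTR, a Ψ packaging signal extended into a truncated gag region lacking its start codon (which improves encapsidation of the genomic RNA without producing Gag protein), and a 3′ LTR. Because the viral structural genes are absent, infectious particles must be made in a packaging cell line that supplies them in trans.

In this layout the EPAS1 coding sequence sits downstream of Ψ/gag, cloned between BamHI and a destroyed EcoRI site, and is transcribed from the 5′ LTR, as is standard for pBabe vectors. An HA epitope is recorded as an N-terminal tag supplied by the backbone, although it is not separately annotated in the feature table. A downstream SV40 enhancer/early promoter drives puromycin N-acetyltransferase, allowing selection of stably transduced mammalian cells. The insert bears three substitutions: prolines 405 and 531 and asparagine 847 are each changed to alanine. From general knowledge, these residues are the oxygen-dependent hydroxylation sites that mediate VHL-dependent degradation and restrain the C-terminal transactivation domain, so the mutant should be stable and active regardless of oxygen level. The associated study, where the variant is called "M2", examined how the N- and C-terminal transactivation domains of HIF2α cooperate in renal tumorigenesis.
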