Features (pLannotate 1.2.2; 12 found; start..end, strand, type, name):
      8..477     +  LTR            LTR: long terminal repeat from Moloney murine leukemia virus
    601..875     +  misc_feature   MESV Ψ (fragment): packaging signal of murine embryonic stem cell virus
    934..1350    +  CDS            gag (truncated): truncated Moloney murine leukemia virus (MMLV) gag gene lacking the start codon
   1418..4027    +  CDS            EPAS1: EPAS1_HUMAN - Also known as BHLHE73, HIF2A, MOP2, PASD2. Experimental evidence at protein level: Swiss-Prot protein existence level 1. Transcription factor involved in the induction of oxygen regulated genes. Heterodimerizes with ARNT; heterodimer binds to core DNA sequence 5'-TACGTG-3' within the hypoxia response element (HRE) of target gene promoters (By similarity). Regulates the vascular endothelial growth factor (VEGF) expression and seems to be implicated in the development of blood vessels and the tubular system of lung. May also play a role in the formation of the endothelium that give
   4065..4394    +  promoter       SV40 promoter: SV40 enhancer and early promoter
   4404..5003    +  CDS            PuroR: puromycin N-acetyltransferase; pac from Streptomyces; confers resistance to puromycin
   5102..5695    +  LTR            LTR: long terminal repeat from Moloney murine leukemia virus
   5704..5750    +  LTR            5' LTR (truncated) (fragment): truncated long terminal repeat from Moloney murine sarcoma virus
   5833..5881    -  CDS            lacI (fragment): lac repressor; lacI; The lac repressor binds to the lac operator to inhibit transcription in E. coli. This inhibition can be relieved by adding lactose or isopropyl-β-D-thiogalactopyranoside (IPTG).
   6067..6655    -  rep_origin     ori: high-copy-number ColE1/pMB1/pBR322/pUC origin of replication
   6833..7693    -  CDS            AmpR: β-lactamase; bla; confers resistance to ampicillin, carbenicillin, and related antibiotics
   7694..7798    -  promoter       AmpR promoter: bla
>Addgene plasmid #25956 | HA-HIF2α P405A/P531A/N847A-pBabe-Puro | depositor full sequence | sequence record 12177 | Author sequence
CTGCAGCCTGAATATGGGCCAAACAGGATATCTGTGGTAAGCAGTTCCTGCCCCGGCTCAGGGCCAAGAA
CAGATGGAACAGCTGAATATGGGCCAAACAGGATATCTGTGGTAAGCAGTTCCTGCCCCGGCTCAGGGCC
AAGAACAGATGGTCCCCAGATGCGGTCCAGCCCTCAGCAGTTTCTAGAGAACCATCAGATGTTTCCAGGG
TGCCCCAAGGACCTGAAATGACCCTGTGCCTTATTTGAACTAACCAATCAGTTCGCTTCTCGCTTCTGTT
CGCGCGCTTCTGCTCCCCGAGCTCAATAAAAGAGCCCACAACCCCTCACTCGGGGCGCCAGTCCTCCGAT
TGACTGAGTCGCCCGGGTACCCGTGTATCCAATAAACCCTCTTGCAGTTGCATCCGACTTGTGGTCTCGC
TGTTCCTTGGGAGGGTCTCCTCTGAGTGATTGACTACCCGTCAGCGGGGGTCTTTCATTTGGGGGCTCGT
CCGGGATCGGGAGACCCCTGCCCAGGGACCACCGACCCACCACCGGGAGGTAAGCTGGCCAGCAACTTAT
CTGTGTCTGTCCGATTGTCTAGTGTCTATGACTGATTTTATGCGCCTGCGTCGGTACTAGTTAGCTAACT
AGCTCTGTATCTGGCGGACCCGTGGTGGAACTGACGAGTTCTGAACACCCGGCCGCAACCCTGGGAGACG
TCCCAGGGACTTTGGGGGCCGTTTTTGTGGCCCGACCTGAGGAAGGGAGTCGATGTGGAATCCGACCCCG
TCAGGATATGTGGTTCTGGTAGGAGACGAGAACCTAAAACAGTTCCCGCCTCCGTCTGAATTTTTGCTTT
CGGTTTGGAACCGAAGCCGCGCGTCTTGTCTGCTGCAGCATCGTTCTGTGTTGTCTCTGTCTGACTGTGT
TTCTGTATTTGTCTGAAAATTAGGGCCAGACTGTTACCACTCCCTTAAGTTTGACCTTAGATCACTGGAA
AGATGTCGAGCGGCTCGCTCACAACCAGTCGGTAGATGTCAAGAAGAGACGTTGGGTTACCTTCTGCTCT
GCAGAATGGCCAACCTTTAACGTCGGATGGCCGCGAGACGGCACCTTTAACCGAGACCTCATCACCCAGG
TTAAGATCAAGGTCTTTTCACCTGGCCCGCATGGACACCCAGACCAGGTCCCCTACATCGTGACCTGGGA
AGCCTTGGCTTTTGACCCCCCTCCCTGGGTCAAGCCCTTTGTACACCCTAAGCCTCCGCCTCCTCTTCTT
CCATCCGCGCCGTCTCTCCCCCTTGAACCTCCTCTTTCGACCCCGCCTCAATCCTCCCTTTATCCAGCCC
TCACTCCTTCTCTAGGCGCCGGCCATCGAGACTAAGCTTACCATGGCCTACCCCTATGATGTTCCCGATT
ATGCTGGATCCGCCACCATGACAGCTGACAAGGAGAAGAAAAGGAGTAGCTCGGAGAGGAGGAAGGAGAA
GTCCCGGGATGCTGCGCGGTGCCGGCGGAGCAAGGAGACGGAGGTGTTCTATGAGCTGGCCCATGAGCTG
CCTCTGCCCCACAGTGTGAGCTCCCATCTGGACAAGGCCTCCATCATGCGACTGGCAATCAGCTTCCTGC
GAACACACAAGCTCCTCTCCTCAGTTTGCTCTGAAAACGAGTCCGAAGCCGAAGCTGACCAGCAGATGGA
CAACTTGTACCTGAAAGCCTTGGAGGGTTTCATTGCCGTGGTGACCCAAGATGGCGACATGATCTTTCTG
TCAGAAAACATCAGCAAGTTCATGGGACTTACACAGGTGGAGCTAACAGGACATAGTATCTTTGACTTCA
CTCATCCCTGCGACCATGAGGAGATTCGTGAGAACCTGAGTCTCAAAAATGGCTCTGGTTTTGGGAAAAA
AAGCAAAGACATGTCCACAGAGCGGGACTTCTTCATGAGGATGAAGTGCACGGTCACCAACAGAGGCCGT
ACTGTCAACCTCAAGTCAGCCACCTGGAAGGTCTTGCACTGCACGGGCCAGGTGAAAGTCTACAACAACT
GCCCTCCTCACAATAGTCTGTGTGGCTACAAGGAGCCCCTGCTGTCCTGCCTCATCATCATGTGTGAACC
AATCCAGCACCCATCCCACATGGACATCCCCCTGGATAGCAAGACCTTCCTGAGCCGCCACAGCATGGAC
ATGAAGTTCACCTACTGTGATGACAGAATCACAGAACTGATTGGTTACCACCCTGAGGAGCTGCTTGGCC
GCTCAGCCTATGAATTCTACCATGCGCTAGACTCCGAGAACATGACCAAGAGTCACCAGAACTTGTGCAC
CAAGGGTCAGGTAGTAAGTGGCCAGTACCGGATGCTCGCAAAGCATGGGGGCTACGTGTGGCTGGAGACC
CAGGGGACGGTCATCTACAACCCTCGCAACCTGCAGCCCCAGTGCATCATGTGTGTCAACTACGTCCTGA
GTGAGATTGAGAAGAATGACGTGGTGTTCTCCATGGACCAGACTGAATCCCTGTTCAAGCCCCACCTGAT
GGCCATGAACAGCATCTTTGATAGCAGTGGCAAGGGGGCTGTGTCTGAGAAGAGTAACTTCCTATTCACC
AAGCTAAAGGAGGAGCCCGAGGAGCTGGCCCAGCTGGCTGCTACCCCAGGAGACGCCATCATCTCTCTGG
ATTTCGGGAATCAGAACTTCGAGGAGTCCTCAGCCTATGGCAAGGCCATCCTGCCCCCGAGCCAGCCATG
GGCCACGGAGTTGAGGAGCCACAGCACCCAGAGCGAGGCTGGGAGCCTGCCTGCCTTCACCGTGCCCCAG
GCAGCTGCCCCGGGCAGCACCACCCCCAGTGCCACCAGCAGCAGCAGCAGCTGCTCCACGCCCAATAGCC
CTGAAGACTATTACACATCTTTGGATAACGACCTGAAGATTGAAGTGATTGAGAAGCTCTTCGCCATGGA
CACAGAGGCCAAGGACCAATGCAGTACCCAGACGGATTTCAATGAGCTGGACTTGGAGACACTGGCAGCT
TATATCCCCATGGACGGGGAAGACTTCCAGCTAAGCCCCATCTGCCCCGAGGAGCGGCTCTTGGCGGAGA
ACCCACAGTCCACCCCCCAGCACTGCTTCAGTGCCATGACAAACATCTTCCAGCCACTGGCCCCTGTAGC
CCCGCACAGTCCCTTCCTCCTGGACAAGTTTCAGCAGCAGCTGGAGAGCAAGAAGACAGAGCCCGAGCAC
CGGCCCATGTCCTCCATCTTCTTTGATGCCGGAAGCAAAGCATCCCTGCCACCGTGCTGTGGCCAGGCCA
GCACCCCTCTCTCTTCCATGGGGGGCAGATCCAATACCCAGTGGCCCCCAGATCCACCATTACATTTTGG
GCCCACAAAGTGGGCCGTCGGGGATCAGCGCACAGAGTTCTTGGGAGCAGCGCCGTTGGGGCCCCCTGTC
TCTCCACCCCATGTCTCCACCTTCAAGACAAGGTCTGCAAAGGGTTTTGGGGCTCGAGGCCCAGACGTGC
TGAGTCCGGCCATGGTAGCCCTCTCCAACAAGCTGAAGCTGAAGCGACAGCTGGAGTATGAAGAGCAAGC
CTTCCAGGACCTGAGCGGGGGGGACCCACCTGGTGGCAGCACCTCACATTTGATGTGGAAACGGATGAAG
AACCTCAGGGGTGGGAGCTGCCCTTTGATGCCGGACAAGCCACTGAGCGCAAATGTACCCAATGATAAGT
TCACCCAAAACCCCATGAGGGGCCTGGGCCATCCCCTGAGACATCTGCCGCTGCCACAGCCTCCATCTGC
CATCAGTCCCGGGGAGAACAGCAAGAGCAGGTTCCCCCCACAGTGCTACGCCACCCAGTACCAGGACTAC
AGCCTGTCGTCAGCCCACAAGGTGTCAGGCATGGCAAGCCGGCTGCTCGGGCCCTCATTTGAGTCCTACC
TGCTGCCCGAACTGACCAGATATGACTGTGAGGTGAACGTGCCCGTGCTGGGAAGCTCCACGCTCCTGCA
AGGAGGGGACCTCCTCAGAGCCCTGGACCAGGCCACCTGACAATTCGCCAGCACAGTGGTCGACCCTGTG
GAATGTGTGTCAGTTAGGGTGTGGAAAGTCCCCAGGCTCCCCAGCAGGCAGAAGTATGCAAAGCATGCAT
CTCAATTAGTCAGCAACCAGGTGTGGAAAGTCCCCAGGCTCCCCAGCAGGCAGAAGTATGCAAAGCATGC
ATCTCAATTAGTCAGCAACCATAGTCCCGCCCCTAACTCCGCCCATCCCGCCCCTAACTCCGCCCAGTTC
CGCCCATTCTCCGCCCCATGGCTGACTAATTTTTTTTATTTATGCAGAGGCCGAGGCCGCCTCGGCCTCT
GAGCTATTCCAGAAGTAGTGAGGAGGCTTTTTTGGAGGCCTAGGCTTTTGCAAAAAGCTTACCATGACCG
AGTACAAGCCCACGGTGCGCCTCGCCACCCGCGACGACGTCCCCAGGGCCGTACGCACCCTCGCCGCCGC
GTTCGCCGACTACCCCGCCACGCGCCACACCGTCGATCCGGACCGCCACATCGAGCGGGTCACCGAGCTG
CAAGAACTCTTCCTCACGCGCGTCGGGCTCGACATCGGCAAGGTGTGGGTCGCGGACGACGGCGCCGCGG
TGGCGGTCTGGACCACGCCGGAGAGCGTCGAAGCGGGGGCGGTGTTCGCCGAGATCGGCCCGCGCATGGC
CGAGTTGAGCGGTTCCCGGCTGGCCGCGCAGCAACAGATGGAAGGCCTCCTGGCGCCGCACCGGCCCAAG
GAGCCCGCGTGGTTCCTGGCCACCGTCGGCGTCTCGCCCGACCACCAGGGCAAGGGTCTGGGCAGCGCCG
TCGTGCTCCCCGGAGTGGAGGCGGCCGAGCGCGCCGGGGTGCCCGCCTTCCTGGAGACCTCCGCGCCCCG
CAACCTCCCCTTCTACGAGCGGCTCGGCTTCACCGTCACCGCCGACGTCGAGTGCCCGAAGGACCGCGCG
ACCTGGTGCATGACCCGCAAGCCCGGTGCCTGACGCCCGCCCCACGACCCGCAGCGCCCGACCGAAAGGA
GCGCACGACCCCATGCATCGATAAAATAAAAGATTTTATTTAGTCTCCAGAAAAAGGGGGGAATGAAAGA
CCCCACCTGTAGGTTTGGCAAGCTAGCTTAAGTAACGCCATTTTGCAAGGCATGGAAAAATACATAACTG
AGAATAGAGAAGTTCAGATCAAGGTCAGGAACAGATGGAACAGCTGAATATGGGCCAAACAGGATATCTG
TGGTAAGCAGTTCCTGCCCCGGCTCAGGGCCAAGAACAGATGGAACAGCTGAATATGGGCCAAACAGGAT
ATCTGTGGTAAGCAGTTCCTGCCCCGGCTCAGGGCCAAGAACAGATGGTCCCCAGATGCGGTCCAGCCCT
CAGCAGTTTCTAGAGAACCATCAGATGTTTCCAGGGTGCCCCAAGGACCTGAAATGACCCTGTGCCTTAT
TTGAACTAACCAATCAGTTCGCTTCTCGCTTCTGTTCGCGCGCTTCTGCTCCCCGAGCTCAATAAAAGAG
CCCACAACCCCTCACTCGGGGCGCCAGTCCTCCGATTGACTGAGTCGCCCGGGTACCCGTGTATCCAATA
AACCCTCTTGCAGTTGCATCCGACTTGTGGTCTCGCTGTTCCTTGGGAGGGTCTCCTCTGAGTGATTGAC
TACCCGTCAGCGGGGGTCTTTCATTTCCGACTTGTGGTCTCGCTGCCTTGGGAGGGTCTCCTCTGAGTGA
TTGACTACCCGTCAGCGGGGGTCTTCACATGCAGCATGTATCAAAATTAATTTGGTTTTTTTTCTTAAGT
ATTTACATTAAATGGCCATAGTTGCATTAATGAATCGGCCAACGCGCGGGGAGAGGCGGTTTGCGTATTG
GCGCTCTTCCGCTTCCTCGCTCACTGACTCGCTGCGCTCGGTCGTTCGGCTGCGGCGAGCGGTATCAGCT
CACTCAAAGGCGGTAATACGGTTATCCACAGAATCAGGGGATAACGCAGGAAAGAACATGTGAGCAAAAG
GCCAGCAAAAGGCCAGGAACCGTAAAAAGGCCGCGTTGCTGGCGTTTTTCCATAGGCTCCGCCCCCCTGA
CGAGCATCACAAAAATCGACGCTCAAGTCAGAGGTGGCGAAACCCGACAGGACTATAAAGATACCAGGCG
TTTCCCCCTGGAAGCTCCCTCGTGCGCTCTCCTGTTCCGACCCTGCCGCTTACCGGATACCTGTCCGCCT
TTCTCCCTTCGGGAAGCGTGGCGCTTTCTCATAGCTCACGCTGTAGGTATCTCAGTTCGGTGTAGGTCGT
TCGCTCCAAGCTGGGCTGTGTGCACGAACCCCCCGTTCAGCCCGACCGCTGCGCCTTATCCGGTAACTAT
CGTCTTGAGTCCAACCCGGTAAGACACGACTTATCGCCACTGGCAGCAGCCACTGGTAACAGGATTAGCA
GAGCGAGGTATGTAGGCGGTGCTACAGAGTTCTTGAAGTGGTGGCCTAACTACGGCTACACTAGAAGGAC
AGTATTTGGTATCTGCGCTCTGCTGAAGCCAGTTACCTTCGGAAAAAGAGTTGGTAGCTCTTGATCCGGC
AAACAAACCACCGCTGGTAGCGGTGGTTTTTTTGTTTGCAAGCAGCAGATTACGCGCAGAAAAAAAGGAT
CTCAAGAAGATCCTTTGATCTTTTCTACGGGGTCTGACGCTCAGTGGAACGAAAACTCACGTTAAGGGAT
TTTGGTCATGAGATTATCAAAAAGGATCTTCACCTAGATCCTTTTAAATTAAAAATGAAGTTTGCGGCCG
CAAATCAATCTAAAGTATATATGAGTAAACTTGGTCTGACAGTTACCAATGCTTAATCAGTGAGGCACCT
ATCTCAGCGATCTGTCTATTTCGTTCATCCATAGTTGCCTGACTCCCCGTCGTGTAGATAACTACGATAC
GGGAGGGCTTACCATCTGGCCCCAGTGCTGCAATGATACCGCGAGACCCACGCTCACCGGCTCCAGATTT
ATCAGCAATAAACCAGCCAGCCGGAAGGGCCGAGCGCAGAAGTGGTCCTGCAACTTTATCCGCCTCCATC
CAGTCTATTAATTGTTGCCGGGAAGCTAGAGTAAGTAGTTCGCCAGTTAATAGTTTGCGCAACGTTGTTG
CCATTGCTACAGGCATCGTGGTGTCACGCTCGTCGTTTGGTATGGCTTCATTCAGCTCCGGTTCCCAACG
ATCAAGGCGAGTTACATGATCCCCCATGTTGTGCAAAAAAGCGGTTAGCTCCTTCGGTCCTCCGATCGTT
GTCAGAAGTAAGTTGGCCGCAGTGTTATCACTCATGGTTATGGCAGCACTGCATAATTCTCTTACTGTCA
TGCCATCCGTAAGATGCTTTTCTGTGACTGGTGAGTACTCAACCAAGTCATTCTGAGAATAGTGTATGCG
GCGACCGAGTTGCTCTTGCCCGGCGTCAACACGGGATAATACCGCGCCACATAGCAGAACTTTAAAAGTG
CTCATCATTGGAAAACGTTCTTCGGGGCGAAAACTCTCAAGGATCTTACCGCTGTTGAGATCCAGTTCGA
TGTAACCCACTCGTGCACCCAACTGATCTTCAGCATCTTTTACTTTCACCAGCGTTTCTGGGTGAGCAAA
AACAGGAAGGCAAAATGCCGCAAAAAAGGGAATAAGGGCGACACGGAAATGTTGAATACTCATACTCTTC
CTTTTTCAATATTATTGAAGCATTTATCAGGGTTATTGTCTCATGAGCGGATACATATTTGAATGTATTT
AGAAAAATAAACAAATAGGGGTTCCGCGCACATTTCCCCGAAAAGTGCCAC
