>Addgene plasmid #25956 | HA-HIF2α P405A/P531A/N847A-pBabe-Puro | addgene partial sequence | sequence record 31994 | 25956 with hHIF2-F3 5'-gatggccatgaacagcatc
AGAGTAACTTCCTATTCACCAAGCTAAAGGAGGAGCCCGAGGAGCTGGCCCAGCTGGCTGCTACCCCAGG
AGACGCCATCATCTCTCTGGATTTCGGGAATCAGAACTTCGAGGAGTCCTCAGCCTATGGCAAGGCCATC
CTGCCCCCGAGCCAGCCATGGGCCACGGAGTTGAGGAGCCACAGCACCCAGAGCGAGGCTGGGAGCCTGC
CTGCCTTCACCGTGCCCCAGGCAGCTGCCCCGGGCAGCACCACCCCCAGTGCCACCAGCAGCAGCAGCAG
CTGCTCCACGCCCAATAGCCCTGAAGACTATTACACATCTTTGGATAACGACCTGAAGATTGAAGTGATT
GAGAAGCTCTTCGCCATGGACACAGAGGCCAAGGACCAATGCAGTACCCAGACGGATTTCAATGAGCTGG
ACTTGGAGACACTGGCAGCTTATATCCCCATGGACGGGGAAGACTTCCAGCTAAGCCCCATCTGCCCCGA
GGAGCGGCTCTTGGCGGAGAACCCACAGTCCACCCCCCAGCACTGCTTCAGTGCCATGACAAACATCTTC
CAGCCACTGGCCCCTGTAGCCCCGCACAGTCCCTTCCTCCTGGACAAGTTTCAGCAGCAGCTGGAGAGCA
AGAAGACAGAGCCCGAGCACCGGCCCATGTCCTCCATCTTCTTTGATGCCGGAAGCAAAGCATCCCTGCC
ACCGTGCTGTGGCCAGGCCAGCACCCCTCTCTCTTCCATGGGGGGCAGATCCAATACCCAGTGGCCCCCA
GATCCACCATTNCATTTTGGGCCCACAAAGTGGGCCGTCGGGGATCAGCGCACAGAGTTCTTGGGAGCAG
CGCCGTTGGGGCCCCCTGTCTCTCCACCCCATGTCTCCACCTTCAAGA
