>Addgene plasmid #25956 | HA-HIF2α P405A/P531A/N847A-pBabe-Puro | addgene partial sequence | sequence record 31995 | 25956 with pBABE-3
CCAGGGCTCTGAAGGAGGTCCCCTTCCTTGCAGGAGCGTGGAGCTTCCCAGCACGGGCACGGCCACCTCA
CAGTCATATCTGGTCAGTTCGGGCAGCAGGTAGGACTCAAATGAGGGCCCGAGCAGCCGGCTTGCCATGC
CTGACACCTTGTGGGCTGACGACAGGCTGTAGTCCTGGTACTGGGTGGCGTAGCACTGTGGGGGGAACCT
GCTCTTGCTGTTCTCCCCGGGACTGATGGCAGATGGAGGCTGTGGCAGCGGCAGATGTCTCAGGGGATGG
CCCAGGCCCCTCATGGGGTTTTGGGTGAACTTATCATTGGGTACATTTGCGCTCAGTGGCTTGTCCGGCA
TCAAAGGGCAGCTCCCACCCCTGAGGTTCTTCATCCGTTTCCACATCAAATGTGAGGTGCTGCCACCAGG
TGGGTCCCCCCCGCTCAGGTCCTGGAAGGCTTGCTCTTCATACTCCAGCTGTCGCTTCAGCTTCAGCTTG
TTGGAGAGGGCTACCATGGCCGGACTCAGCACGTCTGGGCCTCGAGCCCCAAAACCCTTTGCAGACCTTG
TCTTGAAGGTGGAGACATGGGGTGGAGAGACAGGGGGCCCCAACGGCGCTGCTCCCAAGAACTCTGTGCG
CTGATCCCCGACGGCCCACTTTGTGGGCCCAAAATGTAATGGTGGATCTGGGGGCCACTGGGTATTGGAT
CTGCCCCCCATGGAAGAGAGAGGGGTGCTGGCCTGGCCACAGCACGGTGGCAGGGATGCTTTGCTTCCGG
CATCAAAGAAGATGGAGGACATGGGCCGGTGCTCGGGCTCTGTCTTCTTGCTCTCCAGCTGCTGCTGAAA
CTTGTCCAGGAAGA
