>Addgene plasmid #25956 | HA-HIF2α P405A/P531A/N847A-pBabe-Puro | addgene partial sequence | sequence record 31996 | 25956 with hHIF2-F2
AGCCAGCCATGGGCCACGGAGTTGAGGAGCCACAGCACCCAGAGCGAGGCTGGGAGCCTGCCTGCCTTCA
CCGTGCCCCAGGCAGCTGCCCCGGGCAGCACCACCCCCAGTGCCACCAGCAGCAGCAGCAGCTGCTCCAC
GCCCAATAGCCCTGAAGACTATTACACATCTTTGGATAACGACCTGAAGATTGAAGTGATTGAGAAGCTC
TTCGCCATGGACACAGAGGCCAAGGACCAATGCAGTACCCAGACGGATTTCAATGAGCTGGACTTGGAGA
CACTGGCAGCTTATATCCCCATGGACGGGGAAGACTTCCAGCTAAGCCCCATCTGCCCCGAGGAGCGGCT
CTTGGCGGAGAACCCACAGTCCACCCCCCAGCACTGCTTCAGTGCCATGACAAACATCTTCCAGCCACTG
GCCCCTGTAGCCCCGCACAGTCCCTTCCTCCTGGACAAGTTTCAGCAGCAGCTGGAGAGCAAGAAGACAG
AGCCCGAGCACCGGCCCATGTCCTCCATCTTCTTTGATGCCGGAAGCAAAGCATCCCTGCCACCGTGCTG
TGGCCAGGCCAGCACCCCTCTCTCTTCCATGGGGGGCAGATCCAATACCCAGTGGCCCCCAGATCCACCA
TTACATTTTGGGCCCACAAAGTGGGCCGTCGGGGATCAGCGCACAGAGTTCTTGGGAGCAGCGCCGTTGG
GGCCCCCTGTCTCTCCACCCCATGTCTCCACCTTCAAGACAAGGTCTGCAAAGGGTTTTGGGGCTCGAGG
CCCAGACGTGCTGAGTCCGGCCATGGTAGCCCTCTCCAACAAGCTGAAGCTGAAGCGACAGCTGGAGTAT
GAAGAGCAAGCCTTCCAGGACCTGAGCGGG
