>Addgene plasmid #25956 | HA-HIF2α P405A/P531A/N847A-pBabe-Puro | addgene partial sequence | sequence record 31997 | 25956 with pBabe-5
ATGTATCCATATGATGTTCCAGATTATGCTGGATCCGCCACCATGACAGCTGACAAGGAGAAGAAAAGGA
GTAGCTCGGAGAGGAGGAAGGAGAAGTCCCGGGATGCTGCGCGGTGCCGGCGGAGCAAGGAGACGGAGGT
GTTCTATGAGCTGGCCCATGAGCTGCCTCTGCCCCACAGTGTGAGCTCCCATCTGGACAAGGCCTCCATC
ATGCGACTGGCAATCAGCTTCCTGCGAACACACAAGCTCCTCTCCTCAGTTTGCTCTGAAAACGAGTCCG
AAGCCGAAGCTGACCAGCAGATGGACAACTTGTACCTGAAAGCCTTGGAGGGTTTCATTGCCGTGGTGAC
CCAAGATGGCGACATGATCTTTCTGTCAGAAAACATCAGCAAGTTCATGGGACTTACACAGGTGGAGCTA
ACAGGACATAGTATCTTTGACTTCACTCATCCCTGCGACCATGAGGAGATTCGTGAGAACCTGAGTCTCA
AAAATGGCTCTGGTTTTGGGAAAAAAAGCAAAGACATGTCCACAGAGCGGGACTTCTTCATGAGGATGAA
GTGCACGGTCACCAACAGAGGCCGTACTGTCAACCTCAAGTCAGCCACCTGGAAGGTCTTGCACTGCACG
GGCCAGGTGAAAGTCTACAACAACTGCCCTCCTCACAATAGTCTGTGTGGCTACAAGGAGCCCCTGCTGT
CCTGCCTCATCATCATGTGTGAACCAATCCAGCACCCATCCCACATGGACATCCCCCTGGATAGCAAGAC
CTTCCTGAGCCGCCACAGCATGGACATGAAGTTCACCTACTGTGATGACAGAATCACAGAACTGATTGGT
TACCACCCTGAGGAGCTGCTTGGCCGCTCAGCCTATGA
